>Addgene plasmid #16842 | XE28 XBC 40 | addgene partial sequence | sequence record 23422 | T3 5'-GCAATTAACCCTCACTAAAGG-3'
GGGGCGGGCCATGCATTGGCGCCGCGGCCGCGAATTAAAAAACCTCCCACACCTCCCCCTGAACCTGAAA
CATAAAATGAATGCAATTGTTGTTGTTAACTTGTTTATTGCAGCTTATAATGGTTACAAATAAAGCAATA
GCATCACAAATTTCACAAATAAAGCATTTTTTTCACTGCATTCTAGTTGTGGTTTGTCCAAACTCATCAA
TGTATCTTATCATGTCTGGATCTACGTAATACGACTCACTATAGTTCTAGAGGCTCGAGAGGCCTTGAAT
TCAAGTCCTCTTCAGAAATGAGCTTTTGCTCCATGGTGAGGTCGCCCAAGCTCTCCATTTCATTCAAGTC
CTCTTCAGAAATGAGCTTTTGCTCCATTTCATTCAAGTCCTCTTCAGAAATGAGCTTTTGCTCCATTTCA
TTCAAGTCCTCTTCAGAAATGAGCTTTTGCTCCATTTCATTCAAGTCCTCTTCAGAAATGAGCTTTTGCT
CCATTTCATTCAAGTCCTCTTCAGAAATGAGCTTTTGCTCCATAGCTTTAAATCGATACAAGTCAGTGTC
AAACCAGGCCAGTTGGTTGCTATCACCTGGAGGAAGTCCATCCATAAGATCTTGGGCATGACTCAAATCA
GGAAGTCCATCAACTGGATAGTCTGCCCCTGGGTGGTGACCTCCCATGTCATGATCCATCATGGAGTCCA
TACCCTGNCGNCCCNACNNCGCNCCACACAGGAAAAANNGGGCNCNTGNANNCCCCGGCCNGANCAAAAG
GTCCCCTGGNCCAAAACAAACCAGGCTGAGCTCATCNNGGATGGCCGGCNGANAAAGGGGGGAAAAAAGG
AAACCCTTGGNAGNGGGGTNGCCCAA
