[The description below was written by a language model from this plasmid's Addgene catalogue record.]
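Description:
XE28 XBC 40 is a Xenopus expression plasmid built on the pCS2+MT backbone (about 4.3 kb without insert) that carries full-length Xenopus laevis beta-catenin (ctnnb1.L), an insert of roughly 2.3 kb, fused to six copies of the myc epitope supplied by the backbone at the C terminus. It is maintained in E. coli as a high-copy plasmid under ampicillin selection. No feature table accompanies the record, so the promoters and other regulatory elements are not itemised. The use of an SP6 sequencing primer at the 5′ end and the depositor's notes indicate that an SP6 phage promoter lies upstream of the coding region.

The insert was cloned into a ClaI site at both ends, and the record does not say whether those sites survived. According to the depositor's comments, the full-length coding sequence was reconstructed from two earlier clones. A ClaI–SphI vector-containing fragment from XBC20 was joined to SphI–ClaI sequences from XBC24 that encode the beta-catenin C terminus, to correct possible problems in the C-terminal region of XBC20.

The construct's stated use is as a template for synthetic mRNA: the plasmid is linearised with NotI downstream of the insert and transcribed in vitro with SP6 polymerase. Such RNA is typically injected into Xenopus embryos, and the myc tag allows the protein to be detected and localised with anti-myc antibodies. The associated publication examined how glycogen synthase kinase 3 regulates the axis-inducing activity, stability and subcellular distribution of beta-catenin in Xenopus embryos.
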