Addgene plasmid #16842: XE28 XBC 40
Depositing lab: Randall Moon. Depositing organization: University of Washington. Publication: The axis-inducing activity, stability, and subcellular distribution of beta-catenin is regulated in Xenopus embryos by glycogen synthase kinase 3. Yost C, Torres M, Miller JR, Huang E, Kimelman D, Moon RT. Genes Dev. 1996 Jun 15. 10(12):1443-54. 10.1101/gad.10.12.1443 PubMed 8666229.
Backbone
  Vector backbone: pCS2+MT
  Backbone size w/o insert (bp): 4300
  Vector type: Xenopus Expression
Growth in bacteria
  Bacterial resistance: Ampicillin, 100 μg/mL
  Growth temperature: 37°C
  Growth strain: DH5alpha
  Copy number: High Copy
Gene/Insert
  Gene/Insert name: beta-catenin-myc (alt name: beta catenin)
  Species: X. laevis (frog)
  Insert size (bp): 2300
  Entrez Gene: ctnnb1.L (a.k.a. XELAEV_18031149mg, B-catenin, beta-catenin, ctnnb, ctnnb1, ctnnb1-a, ctnnb1-b)
  Tag / fusion protein: 6x myc (C terminal on backbone)
  Cloning method: Restriction Enzyme; 5′ cloning site Cla1 (unknown if destroyed); 3′ cloning site Cla1 (unknown if destroyed)
  Sequencing primers: 5′ SP6
Terms and licenses: Academic/Nonprofit Terms; Industry Terms: Not Available to Industry
Depositor comments: Plasmid History: Constructed by David on date of 2/9/95 in book XVI p.106. Notes for Use: Full-length Xenopus beta-catenin reconstructed by taking the Cla-SphI vector fragment from XBC20 and the SphI-Cla sequences from XBC24 (encoding the C-terminus of beta-catenin). This corrects possible problems with the C-terminus os XBC20. To make RNA, cut with NotI and transcribe with SP6. Ref: Yost et al. Genes and Development 10:1443-1454, 1996.
How to cite: XE28 XBC 40 was a gift from Randall Moon (Addgene plasmid # 16842 ; http://n2t.net/addgene:16842 ; RRID:Addgene_16842)
